>Addgene plasmid #223529 | pCHMP2A-mut-NS3-Green | addgene full sequence | sequence record 443350 | Addgene NGS Result
GACGGATCGGGAGATCTCCCGATCCCCTATGGTGCACTCTCAGTACAATCTGCTCTGATGCCGCATAGTT
AAGCCAGTATCTGCTCCCTGCTTGTGTGTTGGAGGTCGCTGAGTAGTGCGCGAGCAAAATTTAAGCTACA
ACAAGGCAAGGCTTGACCGACAATTGCATGAAGAATCTGCTTAGGGTTAGGCGTTTTGCGCTGCTTCGCG
ATGTACGGGCCAGATATACGCGTTGACATTGATTATTGACTAGTTATTAATAGTAATCAATTACGGGGTC
ATTAGTTCATAGCCCATATATGGAGTTCCGCGTTACATAACTTACGGTAAATGGCCCGCCTGGCTGACCG
CCCAACGACCCCCGCCCATTGACGTCAATAATGACGTATGTTCCCATAGTAACGCCAATAGGGACTTTCC
ATTGACGTCAATGGGTGGAGTATTTACGGTAAACTGCCCACTTGGCAGTACATCAAGTGTATCATATGCC
AAGTACGCCCCCTATTGACGTCAATGACGGTAAATGGCCCGCCTGGCATTATGCCCAGTACATGACCTTA
TGGGACTTTCCTACTTGGCAGTACATCTACGTATTAGTCATCGCTATTACCATGGTGATGCGGTTTTGGC
AGTACATCAATGGGCGTGGATAGCGGTTTGACTCACGGGGATTTCCAAGTCTCCACCCCATTGACGTCAA
TGGGAGTTTGTTTTGGCACCAAAATCAACGGGACTTTCCAAAATGTCGTAACAACTCCGCCCCATTGACG
CAAATGGGCGGTAGGCGTGTACGGTGGGAGGTCTATATAAGCAGAGCTCTCTGGCTAACTAGAGAACCCA
CTGCTTACTGGCTTATCGAAATTAATACGACTCACTATAGGGAGACCCAAGCTGGCTAGCGTTTAAACTT
AAGCTTATGGACCTGCTGTTCGGCAGAAGAAAGACCCCTGAGGAACTGCTGCGGCAGAACCAGAGAGCCC
TGAACAGAGCCATGAGAGAGCTGGACAGAGAGCGGCAGAAGCTGGAAACCCAAGAGAAGAAGATCATTGC
CGACATCAAGAAGATGGCCAAGCAGGGCCAGATGGACGCCGTCAGAATCATGGCCAAAGACCTCGTGCGG
ACTCGGAGATACGTGCGGAAGTTCGTGCTGATGCGGGCCAATATCCAGGCCGTGTCTCTGAAGATCCAGA
CACTGAAGTCCAACAACAGCATGGCCCAGGCCATGAAGGGCGTGACAAAGGCCATGGGCACCATGAACAG
ACAGCTGAAGCTGCCCCAGATCCAGAAAATCATGATGGAATTCGAGCGGCAGGCCGAGATCATGGACATG
AAGGAAGAGATGATGAACGACGCCATCGACGATGCCATGGGCGACGAAGAGGATGAAGAGGAATCCGACG
CCGTGGTGTCCCAGGTGCTGGATGAACTGGGACTGAGCCTGACCGACGAGCTGAGCAATCTGCCTAGCAC
AGGCGGATCTCTGTCTGTGGCTGCCGGCGGAAAGAAAGCCGAAGCTGCTGCTTCTGCCCTGGCCGATGCT
GATGCCGATCTGGAAGAGAGACTGAAGAACCTGCGGCGGGATGGCGGCTCTACAGGCAATTGGAGCCATC
CTCAGTTCGAGAAAGGCAGCGGCAGCTGTCAAGAGTCCGGAAGCATGGGATCTGGCAGCCAGCATCTGCC
TGGCGCTGGATCTTCTGGCGGATCTCACATGGCCAGCATGAAGAAAAAGGGCAGCGTGGTCATCGTGGGC
AGAATCAACCTGAGCGGCGATACCGCCTACGCTCAGCAGACAAGAGGCGAGGAAGGCTGCCAAGAGACAA
GCCAGACCGGCAGAGACAAGAACCAGGTGGAAGGCGAGGTGCAGATCGTGTCTACAGCTACCCAGACCTT
CCTGGCCACCAGCATCAATGGCGTGCTGTGGACAGTGTATCACGGCGCTGGCACCAGGACAATCGCCTCT
CCAAAAGGCCCCGTGACACAGATGTACACCAATGTGGACAAAGATCTGGTGGGTTGGCAGGCACCGCAAG
GCAGCCGTAGCCTGACGCCGTGCACCTGTGGCAGTTCCGATCTGTATCTGGTTACCCGCCATGCGGACGT
GATTCCGGTTCGTCGCCGTGGCGATAGTCGTGGTTCCCTGCTGTCACCGCGCCCGATCTCGTACCTGAAA
GGTTCATCGGGTGGTCCGCTGCTGTGCCCGGCAGGTCACGCAGTTGGTATTTTTCGTGCAGCAGTCAGCA
CCCGCGGCGTGGCTAAAGCGGTTGATTTCATCCCGGTGGAATCCCTGGAAACCACGATGCGTTCTGGCAG
CGGCGACTACAAAGACGATGATGATAAATCCTCCGGCTCCGGCAGCGCTATGGTGAGCAAGGGCGAGGAG
GATAACATGGCCTCTCTCCCAGCGACACATGAGTTACACATCTTTGGCTCCATCAACGGTATGGACTTTG
ACATGGTGGGTCAGGGCACCGGCAATCCAAATGATGGTTATGAGGAGTTAAACCTGAAGTCCACCAAGGG
TGACCTCCAGTTCTCCCCCTGGATTCTGGTCCCTCATATCGGGTATGGCTTCCATCAGTACCTGCCCTAC
CCTGACGGGATGTCGCCTTTCCAGGCCGCCATGGTAGATGGCTCCGGATACCAAGTCCATCGCACAATGC
AGTTTGAAGATGGTGCCTCCCTTACTGTTAACTACCGCTACACCTACGAGGGAAGCCACATCAAAGGAGA
GGCCCAGGTGAAGGGGACTGGTTTCCCTGCTGACGGTCCTGTGATGACCAACTCGCTGACCGCTGCGGAC
TGGTGCAGGTCGAAGAAGACTTACCCCAACGACAAAACCATCATCAGTACCTTTAAGTGGAGTTACACCA
CTGGAAATGGCAAGCGCTACCGGAGCACTGCGCGGACCACCTACACCTTTGCCAAGCCAATGGCGGCTAA
CTATCTGAAGAACCAGCCGATGTACGTGTTCCGTAAGACGGAGCTCAAGCACTCCAAGACCGAGCTCAAC
TTCAAGGAGTGGCAAAAGGCCTTTACCGATGTGATGGGCATGGACGAGCTGTACGTAGGAATTCTGCAGA
TATCCAGCACAGTGGCGGCCGCTCGAGTCTAGAGGGCCCGTTTAAACCCGCTGATCAGCCTCGACTGTGC
CTTCTAGTTGCCAGCCATCTGTTGTTTGCCCCTCCCCCGTGCCTTCCTTGACCCTGGAAGGTGCCACTCC
CACTGTCCTTTCCTAATAAAATGAGGAAATTGCATCGCATTGTCTGAGTAGGTGTCATTCTATTCTGGGG
GGTGGGGTGGGGCAGGACAGCAAGGGGGAGGATTGGGAAGACAATAGCAGGCATGCTGGGGATGCGGTGG
GCTCTATGGCTTCTGAGGCGGAAAGAACCAGCTGGGGCTCTAGGGGGTATCCCC
[124 nt withheld, positions 3415-3538]
C
[91 nt withheld, positions 3540-3630]
A
[49 nt withheld, positions 3632-3680]
CCTTTGACGTTGGAGTCCACGTTCTTT
[37 nt withheld, positions 3708-3744]
ACCCTATCTCGGTCTATTCTTTTGATTTATAAGGGATTTTGCCGATTTCGGCCTATTGGTTAAAAAATGA
GCTGATTTAACAAAAATTTAACGCGAATTAATTCTGTGGAATGTGTGTCAGTTAGGGTGTGGAAAGTCCC
CAGGCTCCCCAGCAGGCAGAAGTATGCAAAGCATGCATCTCAATTAGTCAGCAACCAGGTGTGGAAAGTC
CCCAGGCTCCCCAGCAGGCAGAAGTATGCAAAGCATGCATCTCAATTAGTCAGCAACCATAGTCCCGCCC
CTAACTCCGCCCATCCCGCCCCTAACTCCGCCCAGTTCCGCCCATTCTCCGCCCCATGGCTGACTAATTT
TTTTTATTTATGCAGAGGCCGAGGCCGCCTCTGCCTCTGAGCTATTCCAGAAGTAGTGAGGAGGCTTTTT
TGGAGGCCTAGGCTTTTGCAAAAAGCTCCCGGGAGCTTGTATATCCATTTTCGGATCTGATCAAGAGACA
GGATGAGGATCGTTTCGCATGATTGAACAAGATGGATTGCACGCAGGTTCTCCGGCCGCTTGGGTGGAGA
GGCTATTCGGCTATGACTGGGCACAACAGACAATCGGCTGCTCTGATGCCGCCGTGTTCCGGCTGTCAGC
GCAGGGGCGCCCGGTTCTTTTTGTCAAGACCGACCTGTCCGGTGCCCTGAATGAACTGCAGGACGAGGCA
GCGCGGCTATCGTGGCTGGCCACGACGGGCGTTCCTTGCGCAGCTGTGCTCGACGTTGTCACTGAAGCGG
GAAGGGACTGGCTGCTATTGGGCGAAGTGCCGGGGCAGGATCTCCTGTCATCTCACCTTGCTCCTGCCGA
GAAAGTATCCATCATGGCTGATGCAATGCGGCGGCTGCATACGCTTGATCCGGCTACCTGCCCATTCGAC
CACCAAGCGAAACATCGCATCGAGCGAGCACGTACTCGGATGGAAGCCGGTCTTGTCGATCAGGATGATC
TGGACGAAGAGCATCAGGGGCTCGCGCCAGCCGAACTGTTCGCCAGGCTCAAGGCGCGCATGCCCGACGG
CGAGGATCTCGTCGTGACCCATGGCGATGCCTGCTTGCCGAATATCATGGTGGAAAATGGCCGCTTTTCT
GGATTCATCGACTGTGGCCGGCTGGGTGTGGCGGACCGCTATCAGGACATAGCGTTGGCTACCCGTGATA
TTGCTGAAGAGCTTGGCGGCGAATGGGCTGACCGCTTCCTCGTGCTTTACGGTATCGCCGCTCCCGATTC
GCAGCGCATCGCCTTCTATCGCCTTCTTGACGAGTTCTTCTGAGCGGGACTCTGGGGTTCGAAATGACCG
ACCAAGCGACGCCCAACCTGCCATCACGAGATTTCGATTCCACCGCCGCCTTCTATGAAAGGTTGGGCTT
CGGAATCGTTTTCCGGGACGCCGGCTGGATGATCCTCCAGCGCGGGGATCTCATGCTGGAGTTCTTCGCC
CACCCCAACTTGTTTATTGCAGCTTATAATGGTTACAAATAAAGCAATAGCATCACAAATTTCACAAATA
AAGCATTTTTTTCACTGCATTCTAGTTGTGGTTTGTCCAAACTCATCAATGTATCTTATCATGTCTGTAT
ACCGTCGACCTCTAGCTAGAGCTTGGCGTAATCATGGTCATAGCTGTTTCCTGTGTGAAATTGTTATCCG
CTCACAATTCCACACAACATACGAGCCGGAAGCATAAAGTGTAAAGCCTGGGGTGCCTAATGAGTGAGCT
AACTCACATTAATTGCGTTGCGCTCACTGCCCGCTTTCCAGTCGGGAAACCTGTCGTGCCAGCTGCATTA
ATGAATCGGCCAACGCGCGGGGAGAGGCGGTTTGCGTATTGGGCGCTCTTCCGCTTCCTCGCTCACTGAC
TCGCTGCGCTCGGTCGTTCGGCTGCGGCGAGCGGTATCAGCTCACTCAAAGGCGGTAATACGGTTATCCA
CAGAATCAGGGGATAACGCAGGAAAGAACATGTGAGCAAAAGGCCAGCAAAAGGCCAGGAACCGTAAAAA
GGCCGCGTTGCTGGCGTTTTTCCATAGGCTCCGCCCCCCTGACGAGCATCACAAAAATCGACGCTCAAGT
CAGAGGTGGCGAAACCCGACAGGACTATAAAGATACCAGGCGTTTCCCCCTGGAAGCTCCCTCGTGCGCT
CTCCTGTTCCGACCCTGCCGCTTACCGGATACCTGTCCGCCTTTCTCCCTTCGGGAAGCGTGGCGCTTTC
TCATAGCTCACGCTGTAGGTATCTCAGTTCGGTGTAGGTCGTTCGCTCCAAGCTGGGCTGTGTGCACGAA
CCCCCCGTTCAGCCCGACCGCTGCGCCTTATCCGGTAACTATCGTCTTGAGTCCAACCCGGTAAGACACG
ACTTATCGCCACTGGCAGCAGCCACTGGTAACAGGATTAGCAGAGCGAGGTATGTAGGCGGTGCTACAGA
GTTCTTGAAGTGGTGGCCTAACTACGGCTACACTAGAAGAACAGTATTTGGTATCTGCGCTCTGCTGAAG
CCAGTTACCTTCGGAAAAAGAGTTGGTAGCTCTTGATCCGGCAAACAAACCACCGCTGGTAGCGGTGGTT
TTTTTGTTTGCAAGCAGCAGATTACGCGCAGAAAAAAAGGATCTCAAGAAGATCCTTTGATCTTTTCTAC
GGGGTCTGACGCTCAGTGGAACGAAAACTCACGTTAAGGGATTTTGGTCATGAGATTATCAAAAAGGATC
TTCACCTAGATCCTTTTAAATTAAAAATGAAGTTTTAAATCAATCTAAAGTATATATGAGTAAACTTGGT
CTGACAGTTACCAATGCTTAATCAGTGAGGCACCTATCTCAGCGATCTGTCTATTTCGTTCATCCATAGT
TGCCTGACTCCCCGTCGTGTAGATAACTACGATACGGGAGGGCTTACCATCTGGCCCCAGTGCTGCAATG
ATACCGCGAGACCCACGCTCACCGGCTCCAGATTTATCAGCAATAAACCAGCCAGCCGGAAGGGCCGAGC
GCAGAAGTGGTCCTGCAACTTTATCCGCCTCCATCCAGTCTATTAATTGTTGCCGGGAAGCTAGAGTAAG
TAGTTCGCCAGTTAATAGTTTGCGCAACGTTGTTGCCATTGCTACAGGCATCGTGGTGTCACGCTCGTCG
TTTGGTATGGCTTCATTCAGCTCCGGTTCCCAACGATCAAGGCGAGTTACATGATCCCCCATGTTGTGCA
AAAAAGCGGTTAGCTCCTTCGGTCCTCCGATCGTTGTCAGAAGTAAGTTGGCCGCAGTGTTATCACTCAT
GGTTATGGCAGCACTGCATAATTCTCTTACTGTCATGCCATCCGTAAGATGCTTTTCTGTGACTGGTGAG
TACTCAACCAAGTCATTCTGAGAATAGTGTATGCGGCGACCGAGTTGCTCTTGCCCGGCGTCAATACGGG
ATAATACCGCGCCACATAGCAGAACTTTAAAAGTGCTCATCATTGGAAAACGTTCTTCGGGGCGAAAACT
CTCAAGGATCTTACCGCTGTTGAGATCCAGTTCGATGTAACCCACTCGTGCACCCAACTGATCTTCAGCA
TCTTTTACTTTCACCAGCGTTTCTGGGTGAGCAAAAACAGGAAGGCAAAATGCCGCAAAAAAGGGAATAA
GGGCGACACGGAAATGTTGAATACTCATACTCTTCCTTTTTCAATATTATTGAAGCATTTATCAGGGTTA
TTGTCTCATGAGCGGATACATATTTGAATGTATTTAGAAAAATAAACAAATAGGGGTTCCGCGCACATTT
CCCCGAAAAGTGCCACCTGACGTC
Features (pLannotate 1.2.2; 22 found; start..end, strand, type, name):
     28..80      -  misc_feature   bom (fragment): basis of mobility region from pBR322
    235..614     +  enhancer       CMV enhancer: human cytomegalovirus immediate early enhancer
    615..818     +  promoter       CMV promoter: human cytomegalovirus (CMV) immediate early promoter
    814..847     +  LTR            5' LTR (truncated) (fragment): truncated 5' long terminal repeat (LTR) from HIV-1
    863..881     +  promoter       T7 promoter: promoter for bacteriophage T7 RNA polymerase
    917..1582    +  CDS            CHMP2A: CHM2A_HUMAN - Also known as BC2, CHMP2. Experimental evidence at protein level: Swiss-Prot protein existence level 1. (Microbial infection) The ESCRT machinery functions in topologically equivalent membrane fission events, such as the budding of enveloped viruses (HIV-1 and other lentiviruses). Involved in HIV-1 p6- and p9-dependent virus release. From Homo sapiens (Human).
   1772..2305    +  CDS            POLG_HCV1 (fragment): Experimental evidence at protein level: Swiss-Prot protein existence level 1. [RNA-directed RNA polymerase]: RNA-dependent RNA polymerase that performs primer-template recognition and RNA synthesis during viral replication. From Hepatitis C virus genotype 1a (isolate 1) (HCV).
   2360..3064    +  CDS            mNeonGreen: mNeonGreen is a basic (constitutively fluorescent) green/yellow fluorescent protein published in 2013, derived from Branchiostoma lanceolatum. It is reported to be a very rapidly-maturing monomer with moderate acid sensitivity.
   3145..3369    +  polyA_signal   bGH poly(A) signal: bovine growth hormone polyadenylation signal
   3373..3394    +  promoter       SV40 promoter (fragment): SV40 enhancer and early promoter
   3415..3843    +  rep_origin     f1 ori (sequence partly withheld): f1 bacteriophage origin of replication; arrow indicates direction of (+) strand synthesis
   3857..4186    +  promoter       SV40 promoter: SV40 enhancer and early promoter
   4253..5044    +  CDS            neo: KKA2_KLEPN - Also known as kan, nptII. Experimental evidence at protein level: Swiss-Prot protein existence level 1. Resistance to kanamycin, neomycin, paromomycin, ribostamycin, butirosin and gentamicin B. From Klebsiella pneumoniae.
   5068..5226    +  CDS            ble (fragment): BLE_KLEPN - Experimental evidence at protein level: Swiss-Prot protein existence level 1. Binding protein with a strong affinity to the bleomycin family of antibiotics. Binds to CL990; an antimitotic-antibiotic compound. From Klebsiella pneumoniae.
   5221..5342    +  polyA_signal   SV40 poly(A) signal: SV40 polyadenylation signal
   5415..5431    -  protein_bind   lac operator: The lac repressor binds to the lac operator to inhibit transcription in E. coli. This inhibition can be relieved by adding lactose or isopropyl-β-D-thiogalactopyranoside (IPTG). lac repressor encoded by lacI
   5439..5469    -  promoter       lac promoter: promoter for the E. coli lac operon
   5484..5505    -  protein_bind   CAP binding site: CAP binding activates transcription in the presence of cAMP. E. coli catabolite activator protein
   5518..5610    -  CDS            lacI (fragment): lac repressor; lacI; The lac repressor binds to the lac operator to inhibit transcription in E. coli. This inhibition can be relieved by adding lactose or isopropyl-β-D-thiogalactopyranoside (IPTG).
   5793..6381    -  rep_origin     ori: high-copy-number ColE1/pMB1/pBR322/pUC origin of replication
   6552..7412    -  CDS            AmpR: β-lactamase; bla; confers resistance to ampicillin, carbenicillin, and related antibiotics
   7413..7517    -  promoter       AmpR promoter: bla
