[The description below was written by a language model from this plasmid's Addgene catalogue record and pLannotate feature annotations shown in this document.]
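Description:
pCHMP2A-mut-NS3-Green is a mammalian expression plasmid built on the pcDNA3.1 backbone, about 7.5 kb in total. It replicates in E. coli from a high-copy ColE1/pUC-type origin and is selected with ampicillin through the β-lactamase gene. It also carries an f1 phage origin. For mammalian cells, an SV40 early promoter drives the neomycin phosphotransferase gene, followed by an SV40 polyadenylation signal, which allows G418 selection of stable transfectants. The short lac promoter/operator, lacI, ble, bom and HIV-1 LTR hits in the feature table are fragmentary annotations, most likely backbone remnants or sequence-similarity matches rather than functional elements.

The payload is a single open reading frame of roughly 2.2 kb, expressed from the CMV immediate early enhancer/promoter and terminated by the bovine growth hormone polyadenylation signal. A T7 promoter sits just upstream of the coding region. The frame encodes human CHMP2A, an ESCRT-III subunit involved in membrane fission events including HIV-1 budding. CHMP2A is followed by a short linker, a segment of the hepatitis C virus genotype 1a polyprotein corresponding to the NS3 protease, and then the monomeric green/yellow fluorescent protein mNeonGreen at the C terminus. According to the record, the linker contains a mutated NS3 cleavage site. The implication is that the protease cannot excise itself, so CHMP2A should stay fused to NS3-mNeonGreen.

The associated work describes an inducible ESCRT-III inhibition tool for controlling HIV-1 budding. Within that system this plasmid most plausibly serves as an uncleavable comparison construct, though the record does not state this role explicitly. The mNeonGreen moiety allows expression and localisation to be followed by fluorescence.
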