Addgene plasmid #223529: pCHMP2A-mut-NS3-Green
Purpose: Mammalian expression of CHMP2A fused to the hepatitis C virus protease NS3 through a short linker containing a mutated NS3 cleavage site, along with a green fluorescent protein.
Depositing lab: Winfried Weissenhorn. Depositing organization: Institut de Biologie Structurale. Publication: An Inducible ESCRT-III Inhibition Tool to Control HIV-1 Budding. Wang H, Gallet B, Moriscot C, Pezet M, Chatellard C, Kleman JP, Gottlinger H, Weissenhorn W, Boscheron C. Viruses. 2023 Nov 22;15(12):2289. doi: 10.3390/v15122289. PubMed 38140530.
Backbone
  Vector backbone: pCDNA 3.1
  Backbone size w/o insert (bp): 5428
  Total vector size (bp): 7536
  Vector type: Mammalian Expression
  Selectable markers: Neomycin (select with G418)
Growth in bacteria
  Bacterial resistance: Ampicillin, 100 μg/mL
  Growth temperature: 37°C
  Growth strain: DH5alpha
  Copy number: High Copy
Gene/Insert
  Gene/Insert name: CHMP2A
  Species: H. sapiens (human)
  Insert size (bp): 2157
  Entrez Gene: CHMP2A (a.k.a. BC-2, BC2, CHMP2, VPS2, VPS2A)
  Promoter: CMV
  Tag / fusion protein: NS3 Hepatitis C protease (C terminal on insert); mNeonGreen (C terminal on insert)
  Cloning method: Other
  Sequencing primers: 5′ pCDNA3_for, CMVfor, pEGFPN1for; 3′ pCDNA3_rev, pCR3.1-BGHrev
Resource information
  A portion of this plasmid was derived from a plasmid made by: ThermoFisher gen'art
Terms and licenses: Academic/Nonprofit Terms; Industry Terms: Not Available to Industry
How to cite: pCHMP2A-mut-NS3-Green was a gift from Winfried Weissenhorn (Addgene plasmid # 223529 ; http://n2t.net/addgene:223529 ; RRID:Addgene_223529)
